Addgene plasmid #117814: pGTag-eGFP-B-actin
Purpose: Donor for precise CRISPR directed genomic integration using the GeneWeld method
Depositing lab: Jeffrey Essner. Publication: Efficient targeted integration directed by short homology in zebrafish and mammalian cells. Wierson WA, Welker JM, Almeida MP, Mann CM, Webster DA, Torrie ME, Weiss TJ, Kambakam S, Vollbrecht MK, Lan M, McKeighan KC, Levey J, Ming Z, Wehmeier A, Mikelson CS, Haltom JA, Kwan KM, Chien CB, Balciunas D, Ekker SC, Clark KJ, Webber BR, Moriarity BS, Solin SL, Carlson DF, Dobbs DL, McGrail M, Essner J. Elife. 2020 May 15;9. pii: 53968. doi: 10.7554/eLife.53968. PubMed 32412410.
Backbone
  Vector backbone: pK
  Backbone manufacturer: Karl J. Clark
  Backbone size w/o insert (bp): 2958
  Vector type: Synthetic Biology
Growth in bacteria
  Bacterial resistance: Kanamycin, 50 μg/mL
  Growth temperature: 30°C
  Growth strain: NEB Stable
  Copy number: High Copy
Gene/Insert
  Gene/Insert name: eGFP (alt name: GFP)
  Species: H. sapiens (human), D. rerio (zebrafish)
  Insert size (bp): 1828
  Cloning method: Gibson Cloning
  Sequencing primers: 5′ GCATGGATGTTTTCCCAGTC; 3′ atggctcataacaccccttg
Terms and licenses: Academic/Nonprofit Terms; Industry Terms: Not Available to Industry
Depositor comments: Online tools and cloning help available at <www.genesculpt.org/gtaghd/>. May work in additional species beyond those listed. Please visit https://www.biorxiv.org/content/10.1101/431627v2 for bioRxiv preprint.
How to cite: pGTag-eGFP-B-actin was a gift from Jeffrey Essner (Addgene plasmid # 117814 ; http://n2t.net/addgene:117814 ; RRID:Addgene_117814)
