[The description below was written by a language model from this plasmid's Addgene catalogue record and pLannotate feature annotations shown in this document.]
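Description:
pGTag-eGFP-B-actin is a bacterial donor plasmid built on the pK backbone. It serves as the integration template in the GeneWeld method, a CRISPR-directed strategy for precise genomic knock-in guided by short homology arms. It is maintained in E. coli through a high-copy ColE1/pUC-type origin and selected with kanamycin via an aminoglycoside phosphotransferase (KanR) gene. The sequenced record is about 4.8 kb, consistent with a roughly 3 kb backbone plus a 1.8 kb insert assembled by Gibson cloning. The record lists human and zebrafish as relevant species, and the depositor notes that the vector may also work in others.

The payload is a promoterless reporter cassette in which a P2A peptide sequence sits immediately upstream of and contiguous with EGFP. With no annotated eukaryotic promoter, fluorescence would be expected to depend on in-frame integration into an expressed target gene. The 2A element then causes ribosomal skipping, releasing EGFP as a separate polypeptide from the endogenous protein fragment. Just upstream lies a lac promoter/operator region with a lacZα fragment, flanked by T3 and T7 promoters and a remnant of a pBluescript multiple cloning site. This looks like a bacterial screening or stuffer region at the site where upstream homology arms would be cloned, although the record does not describe the cloning scheme. The "B-actin" in the name probably refers to a β-actin-derived element downstream of EGFP, such as a 3′ UTR or polyadenylation signal, but that stretch is unannotated and the record does not confirm it. The short lacI and CEN/ARS matches are small fragments and are unlikely to be functional, while the rrnB terminators probably act as backbone insulators.
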