Features (pLannotate 1.2.2; 17 found; start..end, strand, type, name):
    121..213     +  CDS            lacI (fragment): lac repressor; lacI; The lac repressor binds to the lac operator to inhibit transcription in E. coli. This inhibition can be relieved by adding lactose or isopropyl-β-D-thiogalactopyranoside (IPTG).
    268..295     -  terminator     rrnB T2 terminator: transcription terminator T2 from the E. coli rrnB gene
    427..470     +  terminator     rrnB T1 terminator: Escherichia coli rrnB; transcription terminator T1 from the E. coli rrnB gene
    517..553     -  CDS            lacZα (fragment): LacZα fragment of β-galactosidase; lacZ fragment
    636..657     +  protein_bind   CAP binding site: CAP binding activates transcription in the presence of cAMP. E. coli catabolite activator protein
    672..702     +  promoter       lac promoter: promoter for the E. coli lac operon
    710..726     +  protein_bind   lac operator: The lac repressor binds to the lac operator to inhibit transcription in E. coli. This inhibition can be relieved by adding lactose or isopropyl-β-D-thiogalactopyranoside (IPTG). lac repressor encoded by lacI
    771..789     +  promoter       T3 promoter: promoter for bacteriophage T3 RNA polymerase
    805..828     +  misc_feature   MCS (fragment): pBluescript multiple cloning site
    837..855     -  promoter       T7 promoter: promoter for bacteriophage T7 RNA polymerase
    863..1018    +  CDS            lacZα (fragment): LacZα fragment of β-galactosidase; lacZ fragment
   1041..1097    +  CDS            P2A: 2A peptide from porcine teschovirus-1 polyprotein Eukaryotic ribosomes fail to insert a peptide bond between the Gly and Pro residues, yielding separate polypeptides.
   1098..1817    +  CDS            EGFP: the original enhanced GFP (Yang et al., 1996) mammalian codon-optimized
   2191..2207    +  misc_feature   CEN/ARS (fragment): S. cerevisiae CEN6 centromere fused to an autonomously replicating sequence
   3028..3046    -  promoter       T7 promoter: promoter for bacteriophage T7 RNA polymerase
   3180..3989    +  CDS            KanR: aminoglycoside phosphotransferase; aph(3')-Ia; confers resistance to kanamycin in bacteria or G418 (Geneticin®) in eukaryotes
   4136..4724    +  rep_origin     ori: high-copy-number ColE1/pMB1/pBR322/pUC origin of replication
>Addgene plasmid #117814 | pGTag-eGFP-B-actin | addgene full sequence | sequence record 238274 | Addgene NGS Result
CTTTCCTGCGTTATCCCCTGATTCTGTGGATAACCGTATTACCGCCTTTGAGTGAGCTGATACCGCTCGC
CGCAGCCGAACGACCGAGCGCAGCGAGTCAGTGAGCGAGGAAGCGGATGTGCGCCCAATACGCAAACCGC
CTCTCCCCGCGCGTTGGCCGATTCATTAATGCAGCTGGCACGACAGGTTTCCCGACTGGAAAGCGGGCAG
TGAGCGCAACGCAATTAATACGCGTACCGCTAGCCAGGAAGAGTTTGTAGAAACGCAAAAAGGCCATCCG
TCAGGATGGCCTTCTGCTTAGTTTGATGCCTGGCAGTTTATGGCGGGCGTCCTGCCCGCCACCCTCCGGG
CCGTTGCTTCACAACGTTCAAATCCGCTCCCGGCGGATTTGTCCTACTCAGGAGAGCGTTCACCGACAAA
CAACAGATAAAACGAAAGGCCCAGTCTTCCGACTGAGCCTTTCGTTTTATTTGATGCCTGGCAGTTCCCT
ACTCTCGCGTTAACGCTAGCATGGATGTTTTCCCAGTCACGACGTTGTAAAACGACGGCCAGTCTTAAGC
TCGGGCCCTGCAGCTCTAGAGCTCGAATTCGGGAGGCGTTCGGGCCACAGCGGACACGCAGGTGCGCAAC
GCAATTAATGTGAGTTAGCTCACTCATTAGGCACCCCAGGCTTTACACTTTATGCTTCCGGCTCGTATGT
TGTGTGGAATTGTGAGCGGATAACAATTTCACACAGGAAACAGCTATGACCATGATTACGCCAAGCGCGC
AATTAACCCTCACTAAAGGGAACAAAAGCTGGAGGACCTCGAGGGGGGGCCCGGTACCCAATTCGCCCTA
TAGTGAGTCGTATTACGCGCGCTCACTGGCCGTCGTTTTACAACGTCGTGACTGGGAAAACCCTGGCGTT
ACCCAACTTAATCGCCTTGCAGCACATCCCCCTTTCGCCAGCTGGCGTAATAGCGAAGAGGCCCGCACCG
ATCGCCCTTCCCAACAGTTGCGCAGCCTGAATGGCGAATGGACCTGCCACAGGATCCGGAGCCACGAACT
TCTCTCTGTTAAAGCAAGCAGGAGACGTGGAAGAAAACCCCGGTCCTATGGTGAGCAAGGGCGAGGAGCT
GTTCACCGGGGTGGTGCCCATCCTGGTCGAGCTGGACGGCGACGTAAACGGCCACAAGTTCAGCGTGTCC
GGCGAGGGCGAGGGCGATGCCACCTACGGCAAGCTGACCCTGAAGTTCATCTGCACCACCGGCAAGCTGC
CCGTGCCCTGGCCCACCCTCGTGACCACCCTGACCTACGGCGTGCAGTGCTTCAGCCGCTACCCCGACCA
CATGAAGCAGCACGACTTCTTCAAGTCCGCCATGCCCGAAGGCTACGTCCAGGAGCGCACCATCTTCTTC
AAGGACGACGGCAACTACAAGACCCGCGCCGAGGTGAAGTTCGAGGGCGACACCCTGGTGAACCGCATCG
AGCTGAAGGGCATCGACTTCAAGGAGGACGGCAACATCCTGGGGCACAAGCTGGAGTACAACTACAACAG
CCACAACGTCTATATCATGGCCGACAAGCAGAAGAACGGCATCAAGGTGAACTTCAAGATCCGCCACAAC
ATCGAGGACGGCAGCGTGCAGCTCGCCGACCACTACCAGCAGAACACCCCCATCGGCGACGGCCCCGTGC
TGCTGCCCGACAACCACTACCTGAGCACCCAGTCCGCCCTGAGCAAAGACCCCAACGAGAAGCGCGATCA
CATGGTCCTGCTGGAGTTCGTGACCGCCGCCGGGATCACTCTCGGCATGGACGAGCTGTACAAGTAACTC
GAGGGCGCGCCACGGACTGTTACCACTTCACGCCGACTCAAACTGCGCAGAGAAACTTCAAACGACAACA
TTGGCATGGCTTTTGTTATTTTTGGCGCTTGACTCAGGATCTAAAAACTGGAACGGTGAAGGTGACGGCA
ATGTTTTTTGGCAAATAAGCATCCCCGAAGTTCTACAATGCATCTGAGGACTCCATGTTTTGTTTTCTTT
AGTCATTCCAAATGTTTGTTAAATGCATTGTTCCGAAACTTATTTGCCTCTATGAAGGCTGCCCAGTAAT
TGGGAGCATACTTAACATTGTAGTATTGTATGTAAATTATGTAACAAAACAATGTCTGGGTTTTTGTACT
TTTCAGCCTTAAAATCTTGGGTTTATTTTTTTTTCTTTGTTCCAAAAAAACGAAGCTTTACCATTCAAGA
TGTAAAGGTTTCCATTCCCCCTGGGCATATTGTAAAAGCTGTGTGGAACGTGGCGGTGCCAGACATTTGG
TGGGGCCAACCTGTACACTGACTAATTCAATTCCAATAAAAGTGCACATGTAAGACATCCTACCCCTGTC
TCATTTCCTGTCTTGGCTCTGAGTGGCTTCAATAAAAATGGCTTTTGTGAAGTTGCACCATGTTAATTAC
ATTTCAGCACTTTCACACCAGGTTTTTGACTAATTTGAATTTATCGAAGTTTGACCTTTTTTTTTTTTTT
TCTTCAAGCTAATTTGAGGTTATCAAACCATTTCATTGGAGGAAACTTAATGTTTAAAAGCATAAATTCG
AAACATGATTCATTTATTTAACTGCTTAATGGTGAAACAAACTTCAAGTAATACACCAAGTGTTCCCTCA
TATGAAGGTAGCTAACTGCAAACGGCCTTAACTTTCCATCTTAAGTTGAGCTACATAAAGGCTTTAACAG
GAAGGAACTGCCAGTTTAAAAGTCAAACCACCATGACTGATATAAATTCTTGTCCATATAACCTTGCGTT
TCACACAATATAGCTATCTACTGCTAAATAAATTACCATGGCGTTGTCTAGCAAGGAAGTGAAGAGCTAT
CCGGATATATATGTATGTTATCATAACTGTACTGGCTATGTCAGGTGGTAATGACTGTAACGTTACGTTA
CTCGTTGTAGGCACGACATTGAATATGCTCTTCTCCGCTGTGGCCCGAACGCCTCCCGCTAGCGATGGGA
TCTCGGCCGCGATATCCCCTATAGTGAGTCGTATTACATGGTCATAGCTGTTTCCTGGCAGCTCTGGCCC
GTGTCTCAAAATCTCTGATGTTACATTGCACAAGATAAAAATATATCATCATGAACAATAAAACTGTCTG
CTTACATAAACAGTAATACAAGGGGTGTTATGAGCCATATTCAACGGGAAACGTCGAGGCCGCGATTAAA
TTCCAACATGGATGCTGATTTATATGGGTATAAATGGGCTCGCGATAATGTCGGGCAATCAGGTGCGACA
ATCTATCGCTTGTATGGGAAGCCCGATGCGCCAGAGTTGTTTCTGAAACATGGCAAAGGTAGCGTTGCCA
ATGATGTTACAGATGAGATGGTCAGACTAAACTGGCTGACGGAATTTATGCCTCTTCCGACCATCAAGCA
TTTTATCCGTACTCCTGATGATGCATGGTTACTCACCACTGCGATCCCCGGAAAAACAGCATTCCAGGTA
TTAGAAGAATATCCTGATTCAGGTGAAAATATTGTTGATGCGCTGGCAGTGTTCCTGCGCCGGTTGCATT
CGATTCCTGTTTGTAATTGTCCTTTTAACAGCGATCGCGTATTTCGTCTCGCTCAGGCGCAATCACGAAT
GAATAACGGTTTGGTTGATGCGAGTGATTTTGATGACGAGCGTAATGGCTGGCCTGTTGAACAAGTCTGG
AAAGAAATGCATAAACTTTTGCCATTCTCACCGGATTCAGTCGTCACTCATGGTGATTTCTCACTTGATA
ACCTTATTTTTGACGAGGGGAAATTAATAGGTTGTATTGATGTTGGACGAGTCGGAATCGCAGACCGATA
CCAGGATCTTGCCATCCTATGGAACTGCCTCGGTGAGTTTTCTCCTTCATTACAGAAACGGCTTTTTCAA
AAATATGGTATTGATAATCCTGATATGAATAAATTGCAGTTTCATTTGATGCTCGATGAGTTTTTCTAAT
CAGAATTGGTTAATTGGTTGTAACACTGGCAGAGCATTACGCTGACTTGACGGGACGGCGCAAGCTCATG
ACCAAAATCCCTTAACGTGAGTTACGCGTCGTTCCACTGAGCGTCAGACCCCGTAGAAAAGATCAAAGGA
TCTTCTTGAGATCCTTTTTTTCTGCGCGTAATCTGCTGCTTGCAAACAAAAAAACCACCGCTACCAGCGG
TGGTTTGTTTGCCGGATCAAGAGCTACCAACTCTTTTTCCGAAGGTAACTGGCTTCAGCAGAGCGCAGAT
ACCAAATACTGTTCTTCTAGTGTAGCCGTAGTTAGGCCACCACTTCAAGAACTCTGTAGCACCGCCTACA
TACCTCGCTCTGCTAATCCTGTTACCAGTGGCTGCTGCCAGTGGCGATAAGTCGTGTCTTACCGGGTTGG
ACTCAAGACGATAGTTACCGGATAAGGCGCAGCGGTCGGGCTGAACGGGGGGTTCGTGCACACAGCCCAG
CTTGGAGCGAACGACCTACACCGAACTGAGATACCTACAGCGTGAGCTATGAGAAAGCGCCACGCTTCCC
GAAGGGAGAAAGGCGGACAGGTATCCGGTAAGCGGCAGGGTCGGAACAGGAGAGCGCACGAGGGAGCTTC
CAGGGGGAAACGCCTGGTATCTTTATAGTCCTGTCGGGTTTCGCCACCTCTGACTTGAGCGTCGATTTTT
GTGATGCTCGTCAGGGGGGCGGAGCCTATGGAAAAACGCCAGCAACGCGGCCTTTTTACGGTTCCTGGCC
TTTTGCTGGCCTTTTGCTCACATGTT
