>Addgene plasmid #117814 | pGTag-eGFP-B-actin | depositor partial sequence | sequence record 222435 | Backbone
TGAAGAGCTATCCGGATATATATGTATGTTATCATAACTGTACTGGCTATGTCAGGTGGTAATGACTGTA
ACGTTACGTTACTCGTTGTAGGCACGACATTGAATATGCTCTTCTCCGCTGTGGCCCGAACGCCTCCCGC
TAGCGATGGGATCTCGGCCGCGATATCCCCTATAGTGAGTCGTATTACATGGTCATAGCTGTTTCCTGGC
AGCTCTGGCCCGTGTCTCAAAATCTCTGATGTTACATTGCACAAGATAAAAATATATCATCATGAACAAT
AAAACTGTCTGCTTACATAAACAGTAATACAAGGGGTGTTATGAGCCATATTCAACGGGAAACGTCGAGG
CCGCGATTAAATTCCAACATGGATGCTGATTTATATGGGTATAAATGGGCTCGCGATAATGTCGGGCAAT
CAGGTGCGACAATCTATCGCTTGTATGGGAAGCCCGATGCGCCAGAGTTGTTTCTGAAACATGGCAAAGG
TAGCGTTGCCAATGATGTTACAGATGAGATGGTCAGACTAAACTGGCTGACGGAATTTATGCCTCTTCCG
ACCATCAAGCATTTTATCCGTACTCCTGATGATGCATGGTTACTCACCACTGCGATCCCCGGAAAAACAG
CATTCCAGGTATTAGAAGAATATCCTGATTCAGGTGAAAATATTGTTGATGCGCTGGCAGTGTTCCTGCG
CCGGTTGCATTCGATTCCTGTTTGTAATTGTCCTTTTAACAGCGATCGCGTATTTCGTCTCGCTCAGGCG
CAATCACGAATGAATAACGGTTTGGTTGATGCGAGTGATTTTGATGACGAGCGTAATGGCTGGCCTGTTG
AACAAGTCTGGAAAGAAATGCATAAACTTTTGCCATTCTCACCGGATTCAGTCGTCACTCATGGTGATTT
CTCACTTGATAACCTTATTTTTGACGAGGGGAAATTAATAGGTTGTATTGATGTTGGACGAGTCGGAATC
GCAGACCGATACCAGGATCTTGCCATCCTATGGAACTGCCTCGGTGAGTTTTCTCCTTCATTACAGAAAC
GGCTTTTTCAAAAATATGGTATTGATAATCCTGATATGAATAAATTGCAGTTTCATTTGATGCTCGATGA
GTTTTTCTAATCAGAATTGGTTAATTGGTTGTAACACTGGCAGAGCATTACGCTGACTTGACGGGACGGC
GCAAGCTCATGACCAAAATCCCTTAACGTGAGTTACGCGTCGTTCCACTGAGCGTCAGACCCCGTAGAAA
AGATCAAAGGATCTTCTTGAGATCCTTTTTTTCTGCGCGTAATCTGCTGCTTGCAAACAAAAAAACCACC
GCTACCAGCGGTGGTTTGTTTGCCGGATCAAGAGCTACCAACTCTTTTTCCGAAGGTAACTGGCTTCAGC
AGAGCGCAGATACCAAATACTGTCCTTCTAGTGTAGCCGTAGTTAGGCCACCACTTCAAGAACTCTGTAG
CACCGCCTACATACCTCGCTCTGCTAATCCTGTTACCAGTGGCTGCTGCCAGTGGCGATAAGTCGTGTCT
TACCGGGTTGGACTCAAGACGATAGTTACCGGATAAGGCGCAGCGGTCGGGCTGAACGGGGGGTTCGTGC
ACACAGCCCAGCTTGGAGCGAACGACCTACACCGAACTGAGATACCTACAGCGTGAGCATTGAGAAAGCG
CCACGCTTCCCGAAGGGAGAAAGGCGGACAGGTATCCGGTAAGCGGCAGGGTCGGAACAGGAGAGCGCAC
GAGGGAGCTTCCAGGGGGAAACGCCTGGTATCTTTATAGTCCTGTCGGGTTTCGCCACCTCTGACTTGAG
CGTCGATTTTTGTGATGCTCGTCAGGGGGGCGGAGCCTATGGAAAAACGCCAGCAACGCGGCCTTTTTAC
GGTTCCTGGCCTTTTGCTGGCCTTTTGCTCACATGTTCTTTCCTGCGTTATCCCCTGATTCTGTGGATAA
CCGTATTACCGCCTTTGAGTGAGCTGATACCGCTCGCCGCAGCCGAACGACCGAGCGCAGCGAGTCAGTG
AGCGAGGAAGCGGATGTGCGCCCAATACGCAAACCGCCTCTCCCCGCGCGTTGGCCGATTCATTAATGCA
GCTGGCACGACAGGTTTCCCGACTGGAAAGCGGGCAGTGAGCGCAACGCAATTAATACGCGTACCGCTAG
CCAGGAAGAGTTTGTAGAAACGCAAAAAGGCCATCCGTCAGGATGGCCTTCTGCTTAGTTTGATGCCTGG
CAGTTTATGGCGGGCGTCCTGCCCGCCACCCTCCGGGCCGTTGCTTCACAACGTTCAAATCCGCTCCCGG
CGGATTTGTCCTACTCAGGAGAGCGTTCACCGACAAACAACAGATAAAACGAAAGGCCCAGTCTTCCGAC
TGAGCCTTTCGTTTTATTTGATGCCTGGCAGTTCCCTACTCTCGCGTTAACGCTAGCATGGATGTTTTCC
CAGTCACGACGTTGTAAAACGACGGCCAGTCTTAAGCTCGGGCCCTGCAGCTCTAGAGCTCGAATTCGGG
AGGCGTTCGGGCCACAGCGGACACGCAGGTGCGCAACGCAATTAATGTGAGTTAGCTCACTCATTAGGCA
CCCCAGGCTTTACACTTTATGCTTCCGGCTCGTATGTTGTGTGGAATTGTGAGCGGATAACAATTTCACA
CAGGAAACAGCTATGACCATGATTACGCCAAGCGCGCAATTAACCCTCACTAAAGGGAACAAAAGCTGGA
GGACCTCGAGGGGGGGCCCGGTACCCAATTCGCCCTATAGTGAGTCGTATTACGCGCGCTCACTGGCCGT
CGTTTTACAACGTCGTGACTGGGAAAACCCTGGCGTTACCCAACTTAATCGCCTTGCAGCACATCCCCCT
TTCGCCAGCTGGCGTAATAGCGAAGAGGCCCGCACCGATCGCCCTTCCCAACAGTTGCGCAGCCTGAATG
GCGAATGGACCTGCCACA
