>Addgene plasmid #117814 | pGTag-eGFP-B-actin | depositor partial sequence | sequence record 222436 | Insert
GGATCCGGAGCCACGAACTTCTCTCTGTTAAAGCAAGCAGGAGACGTGGAAGAAAACCCCGGTCCTATGG
TGAGCAAGGGCGAGGAGCTGTTCACCGGGGTGGTGCCCATCCTGGTCGAGCTGGACGGCGACGTAAACGG
CCACAAGTTCAGCGTGTCCGGCGAGGGCGAGGGCGATGCCACCTACGGCAAGCTGACCCTGAAGTTCATC
TGCACCACCGGCAAGCTGCCCGTGCCCTGGCCCACCCTCGTGACCACCCTGACCTACGGCGTGCAGTGCT
TCAGCCGCTACCCCGACCACATGAAGCAGCACGACTTCTTCAAGTCCGCCATGCCCGAAGGCTACGTCCA
GGAGCGCACCATCTTCTTCAAGGACGACGGCAACTACAAGACCCGCGCCGAGGTGAAGTTCGAGGGCGAC
ACCCTGGTGAACCGCATCGAGCTGAAGGGCATCGACTTCAAGGAGGACGGCAACATCCTGGGGCACAAGC
TGGAGTACAACTACAACAGCCACAACGTCTATATCATGGCCGACAAGCAGAAGAACGGCATCAAGGTGAA
CTTCAAGATCCGCCACAACATCGAGGACGGCAGCGTGCAGCTCGCCGACCACTACCAGCAGAACACCCCC
ATCGGCGACGGCCCCGTGCTGCTGCCCGACAACCACTACCTGAGCACCCAGTCCGCCCTGAGCAAAGACC
CCAACGAGAAGCGCGATCACATGGTCCTGCTGGAGTTCGTGACCGCCGCCGGGATCACTCTCGGCATGGA
CGAGCTGTACAAGTAACTCGAGGGCGCGCCACGGACTGTTACCACTTCACGCCGACTCAAACTGCGCAGA
GAAACTTCAAACGACAACATTGGCATGGCTTTTGTTATTTTTGGCGCTTGACTCAGGATCTAAAAACTGG
AACGGTGAAGGTGACGGCAATGTTTTTTGGCAAATAAGCATCCCCGAAGTTCTACAATGCATCTGAGGAC
TCCATGTTTTGTTTTCTTTAGTCATTCCAAATGTTTGTTAAATGCATTGTTCCGAAACTTATTTGCCTCT
ATGAAGGCTGCCCAGTAATTGGGAGCATACTTAACATTGTAGTATTGTATGTAAATTATGTAACAAAACA
ATGTCTGGGTTTTTGTACTTTTCAGCCTTAAAATCTTGGGTTTATTTTTTTTTCTTTGTTCCAAAAAAAC
GAAGCTTTACCATTCAAGATGTAAAGGTTTCCATTCCCCCTGGGCATATTGTAAAAGCTGTGTGGAACGT
GGCGGTGCCAGACATTTGGTGGGGCCAACCTGTACACTGACTAATTCAATTCCAATAAAAGTGCACATGT
AAGACATCCTACCCCTGTCTCATTTCCTGTCTTGGCTCTGAGTGGCTTCAATAAAAATGGCTTTTGTGAA
GTTGCACCATGTTAATTACATTTCAGCACTTTCACACCAGGTTTTTGACTAATTTGAATTTATCGAAGTT
TGACCTTTTTTTTTTTTTTTCTTCAAGCTAATTTGAGGTTATCAAACCATTTCATTGGAGGAAACTTAAT
GTTTAAAAGCATAAATTCGAAACATGATTCATTTATTTAACTGCTTAATGGTGAAACAAACTTCAAGTAA
TACACCAAGTGTTCCCTCATATGAAGGTAGCTAACTGCAAACGGCCTTAACTTTCCATCTTAAGTTGAGC
TACATAAAGGCTTTAACAGGAAGGAACTGCCAGTTTAAAAGTCAAACCACCATGACTGATATAAATTCTT
GTCCATATAACCTTGCGTTTCACACAATATAGCTATCTACTGCTAAATAAATTACCATGGCGTTGTCTAG
CAAGGAAG
